Addgene plasmid #80099: pWUKI Cas1 P294H Cas2
Purpose: Encodes Cas1 P294H and Cas2
Depositing lab: George Church. Depositing organization: Harvard Medical School. Publication: Molecular recordings by directed CRISPR spacer acquisition. Shipman SL, Nivala J, Macklis JD, Church GM. Science. 2016 Jun 9. pii: aaf1175. 10.1126/science.aaf1175 PubMed 27284167.
Backbone
  Vector backbone: pCDF-1b
  Total vector size (bp): 6068
  Vector type: Bacterial Expression
Growth in bacteria
  Bacterial resistance: Spectinomycin, 50 μg/mL
  Growth temperature: 37°C
  Growth strain: DH5alpha
  Copy number: Unknown
Gene/Insert 1
  Gene/Insert name: Cas1
  Mutation: P294H
  Entrez Gene: cas1 (a.k.a. b2755, ECK2750, ygbT)
Gene/Insert 2
  Gene/Insert name: Cas2
  Entrez Gene: cas2 (a.k.a. b2754, ECK2749, ygbF)
Gene/Insert 3
  Gene/Insert name: CRISPR Array
Terms and licenses: Academic/Nonprofit Terms; Industry Terms: Not Available to Industry
How to cite: pWUKI Cas1 P294H Cas2 was a gift from George Church (Addgene plasmid # 80099 ; http://n2t.net/addgene:80099 ; RRID:Addgene_80099)
