[The description below was written by a language model from this plasmid's Addgene catalogue record and pLannotate feature annotations shown in this document.]
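Description:
pWUKI Cas1 P294H Cas2 is a 6,068 bp bacterial expression plasmid built on the pCDF-1b backbone. It replicates from the CloDF13 (CDF) origin, which is compatible with other common origin classes and so allows co-maintenance with additional plasmids in E. coli. Selection is by spectinomycin through the aadA (SmR) aminoglycoside adenylyltransferase gene, driven by the bla promoter. The backbone also carries lacI with its own promoter, supplying the lac repressor.

The main payload is the E. coli type I-E spacer-acquisition machinery. A T7 promoter with an adjacent lac operator and the T7 gene 10 ribosome binding site drives cas1 (ygbT), recorded as carrying a P294H substitution. It is followed almost immediately by cas2 (ygbF) and closed by the T7 terminator. Expression is therefore IPTG-inducible and requires a host that provides T7 RNA polymerase. The short S-Tag and SET1 fragments annotated downstream of cas2 appear to be vector remnants rather than functional fusions.

A second region downstream contains a CAP site, lac promoter and lac operator, then sequences annotated as a SUMO-like coding segment and a kanamycin resistance gene (aph(3')-Ia). The catalogue lists a CRISPR array as a third insert, but the feature table does not annotate it, so its position and its relationship to this lac/KanR cassette cannot be determined from the record. Kanamycin is not listed as a selection for propagation.

The Cas1-Cas2 complex integrates new spacers into CRISPR arrays, and the associated work concerns molecular recording by directed spacer acquisition. The construct is thus suited to testing how the Cas1 P294H variant behaves in acquisition, although the record does not state the mutation's effect.
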