Features (pLannotate 1.2.2; 21 found; start..end, strand, type, name):
      1..19      +  promoter       T7 promoter: promoter for bacteriophage T7 RNA polymerase
     20..44      +  protein_bind   lac operator: The lac repressor binds to the lac operator to inhibit transcription in E. coli. This inhibition can be relieved by adding lactose or isopropyl-β-D-thiogalactopyranoside (IPTG). lac repressor encoded by lacI
     59..81      +  RBS            RBS: efficient ribosome binding site from bacteriophage T7 gene 10 (Olins and Rangwala, 1989)
     88..1002    +  CDS            ygbT: CAS1_ECOLI - Also known as cas1. Experimental evidence at protein level: Swiss-Prot protein existence level 1. CRISPR (clustered regularly interspaced short palindromic repeat), is an adaptive immune system that provides protection against mobile genetic elements (viruses, transposable elements and conjugative plasmids) (PubMed:21255106, PubMed:24920831, PubMed:24793649). CRISPR clusters contain sequences complementary to antecedent mobile elements and target invading nucleic acids. CRISPR clusters are transcribed and processed into CRISPR RNA (crRNA). The Cas1-Cas2 complex is involved in CRIS
   1007..1288    +  CDS            ygbF (sequence withheld): CAS2_ECOLI - Also known as cas2. Experimental evidence at protein level: Swiss-Prot protein existence level 1. CRISPR (clustered regularly interspaced short palindromic repeat), is an adaptive immune system that provides protection against mobile genetic elements (viruses, transposable elements and conjugative plasmids) (PubMed:21255106, PubMed:24920831, PubMed:24793649). CRISPR clusters contain sequences complementary to antecedent mobile elements and target invading nucleic acids. CRISPR clusters are transcribed and processed into CRISPR RNA (crRNA). The Cas1-Cas2 complex is involved in CRIS
   1313..1354    +  CDS            S-Tag (fragment): affinity and epitope tag derived from pancreatic ribonuclease A
   1384..1401    +  CDS            SET1 (fragment): solubility-enhancement tag derived from T7 phage gene 10B
   1409..1456    +  terminator     T7 terminator: transcription terminator for bacteriophage T7 RNA polymerase
   1557..1578    +  protein_bind   CAP binding site: CAP binding activates transcription in the presence of cAMP. E. coli catabolite activator protein
   1593..1623    +  promoter       lac promoter: promoter for the E. coli lac operon
   1631..1647    +  protein_bind   lac operator: The lac repressor binds to the lac operator to inhibit transcription in E. coli. This inhibition can be relieved by adding lactose or isopropyl-β-D-thiogalactopyranoside (IPTG). lac repressor encoded by lacI
   1682..1969    +  CDS            SUMO: cleavable ubiquitin-like protein tag; S. cerevisiae SMT3 (truncated and modified); modified to prevent cleavage by eukaryotic SUMO proteases
   2080..2892    +  CDS            KanR: aminoglycoside phosphotransferase; aph(3')-Ia; confers resistance to kanamycin in bacteria or G418 (Geneticin®) in eukaryotes
   2984..3775    -  CDS            SmR: aminoglycoside adenylyltransferase (Murphy, 1985); aadA; confers resistance to spectinomycin and streptomycin
   3776..3867    -  promoter       AmpR promoter: bla
   3915..4653    -  rep_origin     CloDF13 ori: Plasmids containing the CloDF13 (CDF) origin of replication can be propagated in E. coli cells that contain additional plasmids with compatible origins.
   4750..4814    -  CDS            TcR (fragment): tetracycline efflux protein; tet; confers resistance to tetracycline
   4829..4850    -  protein_bind   CAP binding site: CAP binding activates transcription in the presence of cAMP. E. coli catabolite activator protein
   4863..5945    -  CDS            lacI: lac repressor; lacI; The lac repressor binds to the lac operator to inhibit transcription in E. coli. This inhibition can be relieved by adding lactose or isopropyl-β-D-thiogalactopyranoside (IPTG).
   5946..6023    -  promoter       lacI promoter: lacI
   6031..6066    -  CDS            TcR (fragment): tetracycline efflux protein; tet; confers resistance to tetracycline
>Addgene plasmid #80099 | pWUKI Cas1 P294H Cas2 | depositor full sequence | sequence record 150473 | pWUKI Cas1 P294H Cas2 sequence 6068 bps
TAATACGACTCACTATAGGGGAATTGTGAGCGGATAACAATTCCCCTGTAGAAATAATTTTGTTTAACTT
TAATAAGGAGATATACCATGACCTGGCTTCCCCTTAATCCCATTCCACTCAAAGATCGCGTCTCCATGAT
CTTTCTGCAATATGGGCAGATCGATGTAATAGATGGCGCGTTTGTACTTATCGACAAGACAGGGATCCGC
ACTCATATTCCTGTTGGCTCGGTTGCCTGCATCATGCTGGAACCTGGTACACGGGTTTCGCATGCAGCTG
TACGCCTGGCTGCGCAAGTTGGAACATTGTTGGTATGGGTGGGGGAAGCGGGCGTTCGTGTTTATGCTTC
TGGTCAGCCTGGAGGTGCGCGTTCAGATAAGCTGCTCTATCAGGCAAAACTTGCTCTGGATGAAGATTTG
CGTCTGAAGGTCGTACGTAAAATGTTTGAACTTCGGTTTGGAGAACCTGCGCCTGCCCGGCGCTCCGTAG
AGCAACTCAGAGGTATAGAAGGCAGTCGCGTGCGGGCAACCTACGCACTTCTGGCGAAGCAATACGGCGT
GACATGGAATGGACGTCGCTACGATCCGAAAGACTGGGAAAAGGGCGATACGATCAACCAATGCATTAGC
GCTGCAACTTCCTGTTTATACGGCGTAACTGAAGCGGCGATACTTGCAGCTGGTTATGCACCAGCTATTG
GGTTTGTGCATACAGGAAAGCCTCTTTCCTTTGTTTACGATATTGCAGACATCATTAAATTTGACACTGT
TGTACCGAAAGCTTTTGAGATAGCGCGTCGTAACCCTGGTGAGCCGGACCGGGAAGTCCGTTTGGCGTGC
AGGGATATTTTTCGCAGTAGTAAAACATTAGCCAAATTGATTCCGCTTATAGAGGACGTGCTTGCCGCTG
GAGAAATACAACCGCCGGCCCCACCTGAAGATGCACAGCCTGTTGCCATTCCGCTTCATGTTTCACTGGG
AGATGCAGGCCATCGGAGTAGCTGAA
[282 nt withheld, positions 1007-1288]
TGAGCGGCCGCACTCGAGTCTGGTAAAGAAACCGCTGCTGCGAAATTTGAACGCCAGCACATGGACTCGT
CTACTAGCGCAGCTTAATTAACCTAGGCTGCTGCCACCGCTGAGCAATAACTAGCATAACCCCTTGGGGC
CTCTAAACGGGTCTTGAGGGGTTTTTTGCTGAAACCTCAGGCATTTGAGAAGCACACGGTCACACTGCTT
CCGGTAGTCAATAAACCGGTAAACCAGCAATAGACATAAGCGGTGAGCGCAACGCAATTAATGTGAGTTA
GCTCACTCATTAGGCACCCCAGGCTTTACACTTTATGCTTCCGGCTCGTATGTTGTGTGGAATTGTGAGC
GGATAACAATTTCACACAGGAAACAGCTATGGGGTCCCTGCAGGACTCAGAAGTCAATCAAGAAGCTAAG
CCAGAGGTCAAGCCAGAAGTCAAGCCTGAGACTCACATCAATTTAAAGGTGTCCGATGGATCTTCAGAGA
TCTTCTTCAAGATCAAAAAGACCACTCCTTTAAGAAGGCTGATGGAAGCGTTCGCTAAAAGACAGGGTAA
GGAAATGGACTCCTTAAGATTCTTGTACGACGGTATTAGAATTCAAGCTGATCAGGCCCCTGAAGATTTG
GACATGGAGGATAACGATATTATTGAGGCTCACCGCGAACAGATTGGAGGTCGGTTTATCCCCGCTGGCG
CGGGGAACTCTCTAAAAGTATACATTTGTTCTTAAAGCATTTTTTCCCATACAAACAACCCACCAACCTT
AATGTAACAGGATCTGGCAGTAGCCATATTCAACGGGAAACGTCTTGCTCTAGGCCGCGATTAAATTCCA
ACATGGATGCTGATTTATATGGGTATAAATGGGCTCGCGATAATGTCGGGCAATCAGGTGCGACAATCTA
TCGATTGTATGGGAAGCCCGATGCGCCAGAGTTGTTTCTGAAACATGGCAAAGGTAGCGTTGCCAATGAT
GTTACAGATGAGATGGTCAGACTAAACTGGCTGACGGAATTTATGCCTCTTCCGACCATCAAGCATTTTA
TCCGTACTCCTGATGATGCATGGTTACTCACCACTGCGATCCCCGGGAAAACAGCATTCCAGGTATTAGA
AGAATATCCTGATTCAGGTGAAAATATTGTTGATGCGCTGGCAGTGTTCCTGCGCCGGTTGCATTCGATT
CCTGTTTGTAATTGTCCTTTTAACAGCGACCGCGTATTTCGTCTCGCTCAGGCGCAATCACGAATGAATA
ACGGTTTGGTTGATGCGAGTGATTTTGATGACGAGCGTAATGGCTGGCCTGTTGAACAAGTCTGGAAAGA
AATGCATAAACTTTTGCCATTCTCACCGGATTCAGTCGTCACTCATGGTGATTTCTCACTTGATAACCTT
ATTTTTGACGAGGGGAAATTAATAGGTTGTATTGATGTTGGACGAGTCGGAATCGCAGACCGATACCAGG
ATCTTGCCATCCTATGGAACTGCCTCGGTGAGTTTTCTCCTTCATTACAGAAACGGCTTTTTCAAAAATA
TGGTATTGATAATCCTGATATGAATAAATTGCAGTTTCATTTGATGCTCGATGAGTTTTTCTAATAACCG
CTATTTAACGACCCTGCCCTGAACCGACGACCGGGTCATCGTGGCCGGATCTTGCGGCCCCTCGGCTTGA
ACGAATTGTTAGACATTATTTGCCGACTACCTTGGTGATCTCGCCTTTCACGTAGTGGACAAATTCTTCC
AACTGATCTGCGCGCGAGGCCAAGCGATCTTCTTCTTGTCCAAGATAAGCCTGTCTAGCTTCAAGTATGA
CGGGCTGATACTGGGCCGGCAGGCGCTCCATTGCCCAGTCGGCAGCGACATCCTTCGGCGCGATTTTGCC
GGTTACTGCGCTGTACCAAATGCGGGACAACGTAAGCACTACATTTCGCTCATCGCCAGCCCAGTCGGGC
GGCGAGTTCCATAGCGTTAAGGTTTCATTTAGCGCCTCAAATAGATCCTGTTCAGGAACCGGATCAAAGA
GTTCCTCCGCCGCTGGACCTACCAAGGCAACGCTATGTTCTCTTGCTTTTGTCAGCAAGATAGCCAGATC
AATGTCGATCGTGGCTGGCTCGAAGATACCTGCAAGAATGTCATTGCGCTGCCATTCTCCAAATTGCAGT
TCGCGCTTAGCTGGATAACGCCACGGAATGATGTCGTCGTGCACAACAATGGTGACTTCTACAGCGCGGA
GAATCTCGCTCTCTCCAGGGGAAGCCGAAGTTTCCAAAAGGTCGTTGATCAAAGCTCGCCGCGTTGTTTC
ATCAAGCCTTACGGTCACCGTAACCAGCAAATCAATATCACTGTGTGGCTTCAGGCCGCCATCCACTGCG
GAGCCGTACAAATGTACGGCCAGCAACGTCGGTTCGAGATGGCGCTCGATGACGCCAACTACCTCTGATA
GTTGAGTCGATACTTCGGCGATCACCGCTTCCCTCATACTCTTCCTTTTTCAATATTATTGAAGCATTTA
TCAGGGTTATTGTCTCATGAGCGGATACATATTTGAATGTATTTAGAAAAATAAACAAATAGCTAGCTCA
CTCGGTCGCTACGCTCCGGGCGTGAGACTGCGGCGGGCGCTGCGGACACATACAAAGTTACCCACAGATT
CCGTGGATAAGCAGGGGACTAACATGTGAGGCAAAACAGCAGGGCCGCGCCGGTGGCGTTTTTCCATAGG
CTCCGCCCTCCTGCCAGAGTTCACATAAACAGACGCTTTTCCGGTGCATCTGTGGGAGCCGTGAGGCTCA
ACCATGAATCTGACAGTACGGGCGAAACCCGACAGGACTTAAAGATCCCCACCGTTTCCGGCGGGTCGCT
CCCTCTTGCGCTCTCCTGTTCCGACCCTGCCGTTTACCGGATACCTGTTCCGCCTTTCTCCCTTACGGGA
AGTGTGGCGCTTTCTCATAGCTCACACACTGGTATCTCGGCTCGGTGTAGGTCGTTCGCTCCAAGCTGGG
CTGTAAGCAAGAACTCCCCGTTCAGCCCGACTGCTGCGCCTTATCCGGTAACTGTTCACTTGAGTCCAAC
CCGGAAAAGCACGGTAAAACGCCACTGGCAGCAGCCATTGGTAACTGGGAGTTCGCAGAGGATTTGTTTA
GCTAAACACGCGGTTGCTCTTGAAGTGTGCGCCAAAGTCCGGCTACACTGGAAGGACAGATTTGGTTGCT
GTGCTCTGCGAAAGCCAGTTACCACGGTTAAGCAGTTCCCCAACTGACTTAACCTTCGATCAAACCACCT
CCCCAGGTGGTTTTTTCGTTTACAGGGCAAAAGATTACGCGCAGAAAAAAAGGATCTCAAGAAGATCCTT
TGATCTTTTCTACTGAACCGCTCTAGATTTCAGTGCAATTTATCTCTTCAAATGTAGCACCTGAAGTCAG
CCCCATACGATATAAGTTGTAATTCTCATGTTAGTCATGCCCCGCGCCCACCGGAAGGAGCTGACTGGGT
TGAAGGCTCTCAAGGGCATCGGTCGAGATCCCGGTGCCTAATGAGTGAGCTAACTTACATTAATTGCGTT
GCGCTCACTGCCCGCTTTCCAGTCGGGAAACCTGTCGTGCCAGCTGCATTAATGAATCGGCCAACGCGCG
GGGAGAGGCGGTTTGCGTATTGGGCGCCAGGGTGGTTTTTCTTTTCACCAGTGAGACGGGCAACAGCTGA
TTGCCCTTCACCGCCTGGCCCTGAGAGAGTTGCAGCAAGCGGTCCACGCTGGTTTGCCCCAGCAGGCGAA
AATCCTGTTTGATGGTGGTTAACGGCGGGATATAACATGAGCTGTCTTCGGTATCGTCGTATCCCACTAC
CGAGATGTCCGCACCAACGCGCAGCCCGGACTCGGTAATGGCGCGCATTGCGCCCAGCGCCATCTGATCG
TTGGCAACCAGCATCGCAGTGGGAACGATGCCCTCATTCAGCATTTGCATGGTTTGTTGAAAACCGGACA
TGGCACTCCAGTCGCCTTCCCGTTCCGCTATCGGCTGAATTTGATTGCGAGTGAGATATTTATGCCAGCC
AGCCAGACGCAGACGCGCCGAGACAGAACTTAATGGGCCCGCTAACAGCGCGATTTGCTGGTGACCCAAT
GCGACCAGATGCTCCACGCCCAGTCGCGTACCGTCTTCATGGGAGAAAATAATACTGTTGATGGGTGTCT
GGTCAGAGACATCAAGAAATAACGCCGGAACATTAGTGCAGGCAGCTTCCACAGCAATGGCATCCTGGTC
ATCCAGCGGATAGTTAATGATCAGCCCACTGACGCGTTGCGCGAGAAGATTGTGCACCGCCGCTTTACAG
GCTTCGACGCCGCTTCGTTCTACCATCGACACCACCACGCTGGCACCCAGTTGATCGGCGCGAGATTTAA
TCGCCGCGACAATTTGCGACGGCGCGTGCAGGGCCAGACTGGAGGTGGCAACGCCAATCAGCAACGACTG
TTTGCCCGCCAGTTGTTGTGCCACGCGGTTGGGAATGTAATTCAGCTCCGCCATCGCCGCTTCCACTTTT
TCCCGCGTTTTCGCAGAAACGTGGCTGGCCTGGTTCACCACGCGGGAAACGGTCTGATAAGAGACACCGG
CATACTCTGCGACATCGTATAACGTTACTGGTTTCACATTCACCACCCTGAATTGACTCTCTTCCGGGCG
CTATCATGCCATACCGCGAAAGGTTTTGCGCCATTCGATGGTGTCCGGGATCTCGACGCTCTCCCTTATG
CGACTCCTGCATTAGGAAAT
