>Addgene plasmid #80099 | pWUKI Cas1 P294H Cas2 | addgene partial sequence | sequence record 156105 | T7 5'-TAATACGACTCACTATAGGG-3'
AATAATTTTGTTTAACTTTAATAAGGAGATATACCATGACCTGGCTTCCCCTTAATCCCATTCCACTCAA
AGATCGCGTCTCCATGATCTTTCTGCAATATGGGCAGATCGATGTAATAGATGGCGCGTTTGTACTTATC
GACAAGACAGGGATCCGCACTCATATTCCTGTTGGCTCGGTTGCCTGCATCATGCTGGAACCTGGTACAC
GGGTTTCGCATGCAGCTGTACGCCTGGCTGCGCAAGTTGGAACATTGTTGGTATGGGTGGGGGAAGCGGG
CGTTCGTGTTTATGCTTCTGGTCAGCCTGGAGGTGCGCGTTCAGATAAGCTGCTCTATCAGGCAAAACTT
GCTCTGGATGAAGATTTGCGTCTGAAGGTCGTACGTAAAATGTTTGAACTTCGGTTTGGAGAACCTGCGC
CTGCCCGGCGCTCCGTAGAGCAACTCAGAGGTATAGAAGGCAGTCGCGTGCGGGCAACCTACGCACTTCT
GGCGAAGCAATACGGCGTGACATGGAATGGACGTCGCTACGATCCGAAAGACTGGGAAAAGGGCGATACG
ATCAACCAATGCATTAGCGCTGCAACTTCCTGTTTATACGGCGTAACTGAAGCGGCGATACTTGCAGCTG
GTTATGCACCAGCTATTGGGTTTGTGCATACAGGAAAGCCTCTTTCCTTTGTTTACGATATTGCAGACAT
CATTAAATT
