>Addgene plasmid #80099 | pWUKI Cas1 P294H Cas2 | addgene partial sequence | sequence record 156106 | T7term 5'-GCTAGTTATTGCTCAGCGG-3'
AGCTGCGCTAGTAGACGAGTCCATGTGCTGGCGTTCAAATTTCGCAGCAGCGGTTTCTTTACCAGACTCG
AGTGCGGCCGCTCA
[282 nt withheld, positions 85-366]
TTCAGCTACTCCGATGGCCTGCATCTCCCAGTGAAACATGAAGCGGAATGGCAACAGGCTGTGCATCTTC
AGGTGGGGCCGGCGGTTGTATTTCTCCAGCGGCAAGCACGTCCTCTATAAGCGGAATCAATTTGGCTAAT
GTTTTACTACTGCGAAAAATATCCCTGCACGCCAAACGGACTTCCCGGTCCGGCTCACCAGGGTTACGAC
GCGCTATCTCAAAAGCTTTCGGTACAACAGTGTCAAATTTAATGATGTCTGCAATATCGTAAACAAAGGA
AAGAGGCTTTCCTGTATGCACAAACCCAATAGCTGGTGCATAACCAGCTGCAAGTATCGCCGCTTCAGTT
ACGCCGTATAAACAGGAAGTTGCAGCGCTAATGCATTGGTTGATCGTATCGCC
